>Addgene plasmid #146746 | pCIneo-lambdaN-HA-HsTNRC6C_1248-1690-F1389A_K | depositor full sequence | sequence record 289192 | Full Sequence
TCAATATTGGCCATTAGCCATATTATTCATTGGTTATATAGCATAAATCAATATTGGCTATTGGCCATTG
CATACGTTGTATCTATATCATAATATGTACATTTATATTGGCTCATGTCCAATATGACCGCCATGTTGGC
ATTGATTATTGACTAGTTATTAATAGTAATCAATTACGGGGTCATTAGTTCATAGCCCATATATGGAGTT
CCGCGTTACATAACTTACGGTAAATGGCCCGCCTGGCTGACCGCCCAACGACCCCCGCCCATTGACGTCA
ATAATGACGTATGTTCCCATAGTAACGCCAATAGGGACTTTCCATTGACGTCAATGGGTGGAGTATTTAC
GGTAAACTGCCCACTTGGCAGTACATCAAGTGTATCATATGCCAAGTCCGCCCCCTATTGACGTCAATGA
CGGTAAATGGCCCGCCTGGCATTATGCCCAGTACATGACCTTACGGGACTTTCCTACTTGGCAGTACATC
TACGTATTAGTCATCGCTATTACCATGGTGATGCGGTTTTGGCAGTACACCAATGGGCGTGGATAGCGGT
TTGACTCACGGGGATTTCCAAGTCTCCACCCCATTGACGTCAATGGGAGTTTGTTTTGGCACCAAAATCA
ACGGGACTTTCCAAAATGTCGTAACAACTGCGATCGCCCGCCCCGTTGACGCAAATGGGCGGTAGGCGTG
TACGGTGGGAGGTCTATATAAGCAGAGCTCGTTTAGTGAACCGTCAGATCACTAGAAGCTTTATTGCGGT
AGTTTATCACAGTTAAATTGCTAACGCAGTCAGTGCTTCTGACACAACAGTCTCGAACTTAAGCTGCAGT
GACTCTCTTAAGGTAGCCTTGCAGAAGTTGGTCGTGAGGCACTGGGCAGGTAAGTATCAAGGTTACAAGA
CAGGTTTAAGGAGACCAATAGAAACTGGGCTTGTCGAGACAGAGAAGACTCTTGCGTTTCTGATAGGCAC
CTATTGGTCTTACTGACATCCACTTTGCCTTTCTCTCCACAGGTGTCCACTCCCAGTTCAATTACAGCTC
TTAAGGCTAGAGTACTTAATACGACTCACTATAGGCTAGCCACCATGGACGCACAAACACGACGACGTGA
GCGTCGCGCTGAGAAACAAGCTCAATGGAAAGCTGCAAACCCACCGCTCGAGGCTGCCCAAGCTTACACC
ATGGCCTACCCATATGATGTTCCAGATTACGCTTCACTCGACGCGGATCCCGTCGAATTCCCTGACCTGC
AGACCAAAGAGCAGCAGTCTTCACCCAACACCTTTGCTCCTTACCCTCTCGCTGGACTGAACCCAAACAT
GAATGTCAACAGCATGGACATGACCGGTGGCTTGTCGGTGAAGGACCCATCCCAGTCCCAGTCACGCCTC
CCCCAGTGGACGCACCCCAACTCCATGGATAACTTGCCCAGTGCCGCTTCCCCCCTGGAGCAGAACCCTA
GCAAGCATGGTGCTATCCCTGGAGGTCTAAGCATTGGGCCTCCAGGTAAGTCCTCCATTGATGACTCCTA
TGGCCGGTACGATTTAATCCAGAACAGTGAGTCACCAGCCAGTCCTCCCGTAGCTGTTCCCCATAGCTGG
TCACGTGCCAAATCTGACAGTGATAAAATCTCAAATGGCTCTAGCATCAACTGGCCCCCAGAAGCCCATC
CGGGAGTTCCATGGAAAGGACTGCAGAATATTGACCCTGAGAATGACCCTGACGTCACTCCTGGCAGTGT
CCCCACTGGGCCTACCATCAACACCACCATCCAGGATGTCAACCGCTACCTCCTCAAGAGTGGAGGTAAA
CTGTCAGACATCAAATCGACGTGGTCCTCTGGCCCTACCTCCCACACGCAAGCCTCTCTGTCTCATGAAC
TATGGAAGGTGCCCAGAAACAGTACTGCACCCACGAGGCCACCTCCAGGGTTAACCAATCCCAAGCCCTC
CTCCACCTGGGGTGCCAGCCCCCTCGGCTGGACCAGCTCCTACTCCTCGGGTTCTGCCTGGAGCACCGAC
ACCTCAGGAAGAACCAGCAGCTGGCTCGTTCTTCGAAACCTCACTCCCCAGATTGATGGTTCTACACTGC
GGACATTGTGTTTGCAACATGGGCCTCTTATCACATTCCACCTGAATCTGACTCAAGGCAATGCTGTGGT
CCGGTACAGCTCCAAGGAGGAGGCTGCCAAGGCCCAGAAGTCTCTGCACATGTGCGTCCTGGGAAACACT
ACCATCCTGGCCGAGTTCGCTGGTGAAGAAGAAGTGAATCGCTTCTTAGCCCAAGGCCAGGCGCTGCCAC
CCACTTCCAGCTGGCAGTCCAGCAGCGCGTCCAGCCAGCCGCGGCTCAGCGCAGCGGGCAGCTCCCATGG
CCTGGTACGCAGCGACGCTGGCCACTGGAACGCCCCGTGCCTGGGTGGCAAGGGGAGCAGTGAGCTGCTG
TGGGGCGGGGTGCCCCAGTACTCCAGCAGCCTGTGGGGCCCGCCCAGCGCCGACGACAGCAGGGTGATAG
GCAGCCCCACGCCGCTAACCACCCTGCTGCCTGGGGACCTGCTCAGCGGGGAGTCCCTGTAGGCGCTGCC
ATCATCAGCACCAGGAGAGCCGACCCCTCCCGGGACCCCTCCCGGCTGGGCGGCCCCACAGACCCGCTGG
AACCCAGCAGCGGCCGCTTCCCTTTAGTGAGGGTTAATGCTTCGAGCAGACATGATAAGATACATTGATG
AGTTTGGACAAACCACAACTAGAATGCAGTGAAAAAAATGCTTTATTTGTGAAATTTGTGATGCTATTGC
TTTATTTGTAACCATTATAAGCTGCAATAAACAAGTTAACAACAACAATTGCATTCATTTTATGTTTCAG
GTTCAGGGGGAGATGTGGGAGGTTTTTTAAAGCAAGTAAAACCTCTACAAATGTGGTAAAATCCGATAAG
GATCGATCCGGGCTGGCGTAATAGCGAAGAGGCCCGCACCGATCGCCCTTCCCAACAGTTGCGCAGCCTG
AATGGCGAATGG
[124 nt withheld, positions 3023-3146]
C
[91 nt withheld, positions 3148-3238]
A
[49 nt withheld, positions 3240-3288]
CCTTTGACGTTGGAGTCCACGTTCTTT
[37 nt withheld, positions 3316-3352]
ACCCTATCTCGGTCTATTCTTTTGATTTATAAGGGATTTTGCCGATTTCGGCCTATTGGTTAAAAAATGA
GCTGATTTAACAAAAATTTAACGCGAATTTTAACAAAATATTAACGCTTACAATTTCCTGATGCGGTATT
TTCTCCTTACGCATCTGTGCGGTATTTCACACCGCATACGCGGATCTGCGCAGCACCATGGCCTGAAATA
ACCTCTGAAAGAGGAACTTGGTTAGGTACCTTCTGAGGCGGAAAGAACCAGCTGTGGAATGTGTGTCAGT
TAGGGTGTGGAAAGTCCCCAGGCTCCCCAGCAGGCAGAAGTATGCAAAGCATGCATCTCAATTAGTCAGC
AACCAGGTGTGGAAAGTCCCCAGGCTCCCCAGCAGGCAGAAGTATGCAAAGCATGCATCTCAATTAGTCA
GCAACCATAGTCCCGCCCCTAACTCCGCCCATCCCGCCCCTAACTCCGCCCAGTTCCGCCCATTCTCCGC
CCCATGGCTGACTAATTTTTTTTATTTATGCAGAGGCCGAGGCCGCCTCGGCCTCTGAGCTATTCCAGAA
GTAGTGAGGAGGCTTTTTTGGAGGCCTAGGCTTTTGCAAAAAGCTTGATTCTTCTGACACAACAGTCTCG
AACTTAAGGCTAGAGCCACCATGATTGAACAAGATGGATTGCACGCAGGTTCTCCGGCCGCTTGGGTGGA
GAGGCTATTCGGCTATGACTGGGCACAACAGACAATCGGCTGCTCTGATGCCGCCGTGTTCCGGCTGTCA
GCGCAGGGGCGCCCGGTTCTTTTTGTCAAGACCGACCTGTCCGGTGCCCTGAATGAACTGCAGGACGAGG
CAGCGCGGCTATCGTGGCTGGCCACGACGGGCGTTCCTTGCGCAGCTGTGCTCGACGTTGTCACTGAAGC
GGGAAGGGACTGGCTGCTATTGGGCGAAGTGCCGGGGCAGGATCTCCTGTCATCTCACCTTGCTCCTGCC
GAGAAAGTATCCATCATGGCTGATGCAATGCGGCGGCTGCATACGCTTGATCCGGCTACCTGCCCATTCG
ACCACCAAGCGAAACATCGCATCGAGCGAGCACGTACTCGGATGGAAGCCGGTCTTGTCGATCAGGATGA
TCTGGACGAAGAGCATCAGGGGCTCGCGCCAGCCGAACTGTTCGCCAGGCTCAAGGCGCGCATGCCCGAC
GGCGAGGATCTCGTCGTGACCCATGGCGATGCCTGCTTGCCGAATATCATGGTGGAAAATGGCCGCTTTT
CTGGATTCATCGACTGTGGCCGGCTGGGTGTGGCGGACCGCTATCAGGACATAGCGTTGGCTACCCGTGA
TATTGCTGAAGAGCTTGGCGGCGAATGGGCTGACCGCTTCCTCGTGCTTTACGGTATCGCCGCTCCCGAT
TCGCAGCGCATCGCCTTCTATCGCCTTCTTGACGAGTTCTTCTGAGCGGGACTCTGGGGTTCGAAATGAC
CGACCAAGCGACGCCCAACCTGCCATCACGATGGCCGCAATAAAATATCTTTATTTTCATTACATCTGTG
TGTTGGTTTTTTGTGTGAATCGATAGCGATAAGGATCCGCGTATGGTGCACTCTCAGTACAATCTGCTCT
GATGCCGCATAGTTAAGCCAGCCCCGACACCCGCCAACACCCGCTGACGCGCCCTGACGGGCTTGTCTGC
TCCCGGCATCCGCTTACAGACAAGCTGTGACCGTCTCCGGGAGCTGCATGTGTCAGAGGTTTTCACCGTC
ATCACCGAAACGCGCGAGACGAAAGGGCCTCGTGATACGCCTATTTTTATAGGTTAATGTCATGATAATA
ATGGTTTCTTAGACGTCAGGTGGCACTTTTCGGGGAAATGTGCGCGGAACCCCTATTTGTTTATTTTTCT
AAATACATTCAAATATGTATCCGCTCATGAGACAATAACCCTGATAAATGCTTCAATAATATTGAAAAAG
GAAGAGTATGAGTATTCAACATTTCCGTGTCGCCCTTATTCCCTTTTTTGCGGCATTTTGCCTTCCTGTT
TTTGCTCACCCAGAAACGCTGGTGAAAGTAAAAGATGCTGAAGATCAGTTGGGTGCACGAGTGGGTTACA
TCGAACTGGATCTCAACAGCGGTAAGATCCTTGAGAGTTTTCGCCCCGAAGAACGTTTTCCAATGATGAG
CACTTTTAAAGTTCTGCTATGTGGCGCGGTATTATCCCGTATTGACGCCGGGCAAGAGCAACTCGGTCGC
CGCATACACTATTCTCAGAATGACTTGGTTGAGTACTCACCAGTCACAGAAAAGCATCTTACGGATGGCA
TGACAGTAAGAGAATTATGCAGTGCTGCCATAACCATGAGTGATAACACTGCGGCCAACTTACTTCTGAC
AACGATCGGAGGACCGAAGGAGCTAACCGCTTTTTTGCACAACATGGGGGATCATGTAACTCGCCTTGAT
CGTTGGGAACCGGAGCTGAATGAAGCCATACCAAACGACGAGCGTGACACCACGATGCCTGTAGCAATGG
CAACAACGTTGCGCAAACTATTAACTGGCGAACTACTTACTCTAGCTTCCCGGCAACAATTAATAGACTG
GATGGAGGCGGATAAAGTTGCAGGACCACTTCTGCGCTCGGCCCTTCCGGCTGGCTGGTTTATTGCTGAT
AAATCTGGAGCCGGTGAGCGTGGGTCTCGCGGTATCATTGCAGCACTGGGGCCAGATGGTAAGCCCTCCC
GTATCGTAGTTATCTACACGACGGGGAGTCAGGCAACTATGGATGAACGAAATAGACAGATCGCTGAGAT
AGGTGCCTCACTGATTAAGCATTGGTAACTGTCAGACCAAGTTTACTCATATATACTTTAGATTGATTTA
AAACTTCATTTTTAATTTAAAAGGATCTAGGTGAAGATCCTTTTTGATAATCTCATGACCAAAATCCCTT
AACGTGAGTTTTCGTTCCACTGAGCGTCAGACCCCGTAGAAAAGATCAAAGGATCTTCTTGAGATCCTTT
TTTTCTGCGCGTAATCTGCTGCTTGCAAACAAAAAAACCACCGCTACCAGCGGTGGTTTGTTTGCCGGAT
CAAGAGCTACCAACTCTTTTTCCGAAGGTAACTGGCTTCAGCAGAGCGCAGATACCAAATACTGTTCTTC
TAGTGTAGCCGTAGTTAGGCCACCACTTCAAGAACTCTGTAGCACCGCCTACATACCTCGCTCTGCTAAT
CCTGTTACCAGTGGCTGCTGCCAGTGGCGATAAGTCGTGTCTTACCGGGTTGGACTCAAGACGATAGTTA
CCGGATAAGGCGCAGCGGTCGGGCTGAACGGGGGGTTCGTGCACACAGCCCAGCTTGGAGCGAACGACCT
ACACCGAACTGAGATACCTACAGCGTGAGCTATGAGAAAGCGCCACGCTTCCCGAAGGGAGAAAGGCGGA
CAGGTATCCGGTAAGCGGCAGGGTCGGAACAGGAGAGCGCACGAGGGAGCTTCCAGGGGGAAACGCCTGG
TATCTTTATAGTCCTGTCGGGTTTCGCCACCTCTGACTTGAGCGTCGATTTTTGTGATGCTCGTCAGGGG
GGCGGAGCCTATGGAAAAACGCCAGCAACGCGGCCTTTTTACGGTTCCTGGCCTTTTGCTGGCCTTTTGC
TCACATGGCTCGACAGATCT
Features (pLannotate 1.2.2; 21 found; start..end, strand, type, name):
    140..517     +  enhancer       CMV enhancer: human cytomegalovirus immediate early enhancer
    518..729     +  promoter       CMV promoter: human cytomegalovirus (CMV) immediate early promoter
    890..1022    +  intron         chimeric intron: chimera between introns from human β-globin and immunoglobulin heavy chain genes
   1067..1085    +  promoter       T7 promoter: promoter for bacteriophage T7 RNA polymerase
   1095..1169    +  CDS            N (fragment): REGN_LAMBD - Experimental evidence at protein level: Swiss-Prot protein existence level 1. Plays a role as a transcriptional antitermination factor that allows the virus to initiate its lytic phase. Activates expression of the delayed viral early genes by modifying host RNA polymerase (RNAP) into a form that is resistant to termination signals. This antitermination function requires the host NusA protein which serves to stabilize the interaction between antitermination protein N and host RNA polymerase. From Escherichia phage lambda (Bacteriophage lambda).
   1197..1224    +  CDS            3xHA (fragment): three tandem HA epitope tags
   1251..2579    +  CDS            TNRC6C (fragment): TNR6C_HUMAN - Also known as KIAA1582. Experimental evidence at protein level: Swiss-Prot protein existence level 1. Plays a role in RNA-mediated gene silencing by micro-RNAs (miRNAs). Required for miRNA-dependent translational repression of complementary mRNAs by argonaute family proteins. As scaffoldng protein associates with argonaute proteins bound to partially complementary mRNAs and simultaneously can recruit CCR4-NOT and PAN deadenylase complexes. From Homo sapiens (Human).
   2681..2698    -  promoter       T3 promoter (fragment): promoter for bacteriophage T3 RNA polymerase
   2716..2837    -  polyA_signal   SV40 poly(A) signal: SV40 polyadenylation signal
   2860..2928    -  CDS            large T antigen (fragment): large T antigen from SV40 (simian virus 40)
   2952..3019    +  CDS            lacZα (fragment): LacZα fragment of β-galactosidase; lacZ fragment
   3023..3451    +  rep_origin     f1 ori (sequence partly withheld): f1 bacteriophage origin of replication; arrow indicates direction of (+) strand synthesis
   3479..3530    -  misc_feature   bom (fragment): basis of mobility region from pBR322
   3595..3952    +  promoter       SV40 promoter: SV40 enhancer and early promoter
   4003..4794    +  CDS            neo: KKA2_KLEPN - Also known as kan, nptII. Experimental evidence at protein level: Swiss-Prot protein existence level 1. Resistance to kanamycin, neomycin, paromomycin, ribostamycin, butirosin and gentamicin B. From Klebsiella pneumoniae.
   4861..4909    +  polyA_signal   poly(A) signal: synthetic polyadenylation signal
   4929..4983    -  misc_feature   bom (fragment): basis of mobility region from pBR322
   5085..5120    -  CDS            rop (fragment): Rop protein, which maintains plasmids at low copy number; rop
   5215..5319    +  promoter       AmpR promoter: bla
   5320..6180    +  CDS            AmpR: β-lactamase; bla; confers resistance to ampicillin, carbenicillin, and related antibiotics
   6351..6939    +  rep_origin     ori: high-copy-number ColE1/pMB1/pBR322/pUC origin of replication
