[The description below was written by a language model from this plasmid's Addgene catalogue record and pLannotate feature annotations shown in this document.]
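Description:
pCIneo-lambdaN-HA-HsTNRC6C_1248-1690-F1389A_K is a 7,012 nt mammalian expression plasmid built on the pCI-neo backbone. It is propagated in E. coli as a high-copy plasmid through a ColE1/pUC-type origin with ampicillin selection (β-lactamase under its own promoter). An f1 origin is also present, which allows single-stranded DNA production. For mammalian cells, a separate cassette places the neomycin phosphotransferase gene under the SV40 enhancer/early promoter with a synthetic polyadenylation signal, which allows G418 selection of stable transfectants.

The expression unit is driven by the human CMV immediate-early enhancer and promoter. These are followed by the chimeric β-globin/immunoglobulin intron, which generally improves expression, and the unit ends at the SV40 poly(A) signal. A T7 promoter lies just upstream of the coding region and a partial T3 promoter just downstream. The open reading frame encodes an N-terminal fragment of the bacteriophage lambda N protein, then an HA epitope tag, then a C-terminal fragment of human TNRC6C (residues 1248–1690, numbered on isoform 2) carrying an F1389A substitution.

The lambda N peptide binds boxB RNA hairpins, so fusions of this kind are normally used to tether a protein artificially to a boxB-containing reporter mRNA. The HA tag permits detection or immunoprecipitation. TNRC6C is a GW182-family scaffold that acts in miRNA-mediated silencing with Argonaute proteins and recruits deadenylase complexes. The associated study concerns PABPC1-binding sites in GW182 proteins, so the point mutant was presumably made to test such an interaction, but the record does not state the specific effect of F1389A. The deposited sequence may be theoretical rather than fully verified.
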