Addgene plasmid #146746: pCIneo-lambdaN-HA-HsTNRC6C_1248-1690-F1389A_K
Purpose: Mammalian Expression of HsTNRC6C_1248-1690-F1389A
Depositing lab: Elisa Izaurralde. Depositing organization: Max Planck Institute for Developmental Biology. Publication: Two PABPC1-binding sites in GW182 proteins promote miRNA-mediated gene silencing. Huntzinger E, Braun JE, Heimstädt S, Zekri L, Izaurralde E. EMBO J. 2010 Dec 15;29(24):4146-60. doi: 10.1038/emboj.2010.274 PubMed 21063388.
Backbone
  Vector backbone: pCI-neo
  Vector type: Mammalian Expression
Growth in bacteria
  Bacterial resistance: Ampicillin, 100 μg/mL
  Growth temperature: 37°C
  Growth strain: DH5alpha
  Copy number: High Copy
Gene/Insert
  Gene/Insert name: HsTNRC6C_1248-1690-F1389A
  Species: H. sapiens (human)
  Entrez Gene: TNRC6C
  Cloning method: Unknown
Terms and licenses: Academic/Nonprofit Terms; Industry Terms: Not Available to Industry
Depositor comments: Human TNRC6C isoform2 given by NCBI: NM_018996.3. Plasmids from this collection were made available to the research community and donated after the lab closed. Please note that the sequence provided by the depositing laboratory may be theoretical/predicted or based on Sanger sequencing results. There may be discrepancies between sequencing results obtained by Addgene and the depositor sequence. If an Addgene verified sequence is not available, please contact before placing your order to request that our lab fully sequence the plasmid.
How to cite: pCIneo-lambdaN-HA-HsTNRC6C_1248-1690-F1389A_K was a gift from Elisa Izaurralde (Addgene plasmid # 146746 ; http://n2t.net/addgene:146746 ; RRID:Addgene_146746)
